# Supplementary material for: Mapping protein interactions by combining antibody affinity maturation and mass spectrometry
Source: Anal Biochem. 2011 Oct 1;417(1):25–35. doi: 10.1016/j.ab.2011.05.005 (PMC3171153; doi:10.1016/j.ab.2011.05.005)
Supplement: Supplementary data 9 [file mmc9.zip › psang10_HC.gb]

LOCUS       psang10_3F_plasmid_0      5375 bp            circular circular 16-JUL-2010
DEFINITION  Untitled1 - Nucleotide Sequence.
ACCESSION   .
VERSION     .  
KEYWORDS    .
SOURCE      .
  ORGANISM  .
COMMENT     This file is created by Vector NTI
            http://www.invitrogen.com/
FEATURES             Location/Qualifiers
     rep_origin      12..467
                     /vntifkey="33"
                     /label="f1\origin"
     CDS             complement(563..1375)
                     /vntifkey="4"
                     /label="kan\sequence"
                     /note="Unknown feature type:KAN"
     primer_bind     complement(1071..1094)
                     /note="2290"
     rep_origin      2084
                     /vntifkey="33"
                     /label="ColE1\pBR322\origin"
     CDS             complement(3518..4597)
                     /vntifkey="4"
                     /label="lac\I"
                     /note="Unknown feature type:Lac"
     primer_bind     3986..4010
                     /note="2289"
     *T7promoter2    4959..4980
                     /primer
                     /vntifkey="21"
                     /label="Misc_Feature_1"
                     /note="Unknown feature type:*T7promoter2"
     promoter        4984..5000
                     /vntifkey="30"
                     /label="T7\promoter"
     CDS             5003..5027
                     /vntifkey="4"
                     /label="lac\operator"
     mat_peptide     5072..5137
                     /vntifkey="84"
                     /label="Mat_Peptide_1"
                     /note="pelB leader"
     misc_feature    5072..5074
                     /vntifkey="21"
                     /label="Misc_Feature_2"
                     /note="Nde1"
     misc_feature    5130..5135
                     /vntifkey="21"
                     /label="Misc_Feature_3"
                     /note="Nco site"
     misc_feature    5147..5152
                     /vntifkey="21"
                     /label="Misc_Feature_4"
                     /note="Pst site"
     misc_feature    5153..5154
                     /vntifkey="21"
                     /label="Misc_Feature_5"
                     /note="Not site"
                     /note="residues deleted (2010-07-16)"
     misc_feature    5155..5201
                     /note="CLAMP"
     mat_peptide     5219..5236
                     /vntifkey="84"
                     /label="Mat_Peptide_5"
                     /note="ex his"
     misc_feature    5282..5286
                     /vntifkey="21"
                     /label="Misc_Feature_6"
                     /note="HIND III"
                     /note="residues deleted (2010-07-16)"
     primer_bind     5290..5307
                     /vntifkey="28"
                     /label="Primer_Bind_1"
                     /note="T7termination"
     terminator      5304..5350
                     /vntifkey="43"
                     /label="T7\terminator"
BASE COUNT     1262 a   1446 c   1389 g   1278 t
ORIGIN
        1 TGGCGAATGG GNNNNNNNNN NNNNNNNNNN NNNNNNNNNN NNNNNNNNNN NNNNNNNNNN 
       61 NNNNNNNNNN NNNNNNNNNN NNNNNNNNNN NNNNNNNNNN NNNNNNNNNN NNNNNNNNNN 
      121 NNNNNNNNNN NNNNNCNNNN NNNNNNNNNN NNNNNNNNNN NNNNNNNNNN NNNNNNNNNN 
      181 NNNNNNNNNN NNNNNNNNNN NNNNNNNNNN NNNNNNNNNN NNNNNNNANN NNNNNNNNNN 
      241 NNNNNNNNNN NNNNNNNNNN NNNNNNNNNN NNNNNNNCCT TTGACGTTGG AGTCCACGTT 
      301 CTTTNNNNNN NNNNNNNNNN NNNNNNNNNN NNNNNNNNNN NACCCTATCT CGGTCTATTC 
      361 TTTTGATTTA TAAGGGATTT TGCCGATTTC GGCCTATTGG TTAAAAAATG AGCTGATTTA 
      421 ACAAAAATTT AACGCGAATT TTAACAAAAT ATTAACGTTT ACAATTTCAG GTGGCACTTT 
      481 TCGGGGAAAT GTGCGCGGAA CCCCTATTTG TTTATTTTTC TAAATACATT CAAATATGTA 
      541 TCCGCTCATG AATTAATTCT TAGAAAAACT CATCGAGCAT CAAATGAAAC TGCAATTTAT 
      601 TCATATCAGG ATTATCAATA CCATATTTTT GAAAAAGCCG TTTCTGTAAT GAAGGAGAAA 
      661 ACTCACCGAG GCAGTTCCAT AGGATGGCAA GATCCTGGTA TCGGTCTGCG ATTCCGACTC 
      721 GTCCAACATC AATACAACCT ATTAATTTCC CCTCGTCAAA AATAAGGTTA TCAAGTGAGA 
      781 AATCACCATG AGTGACGACT GAATCCGGTG AGAATGGCAA AAGTTTATGC ATTTCTTTCC 
      841 AGACTTGTTC AACAGGCCAG CCATTACGCT CGTCATCAAA ATCACTCGCA TCAACCAAAC 
      901 CGTTATTCAT TCGTGATTGC GCCTGAGCGA GACGAAATAC GCGATCGCTG TTAAAAGGAC 
      961 AATTACAAAC AGGAATCGAA TGCAACCGGC GCAGGAACAC TGCCAGCGCA TCAACAATAT 
     1021 TTTCACCTGA ATCAGGATAT TCTTCTAATA CCTGGAATGC TGTTTTCCCG GGGATCGCAG 
     1081 TGGTGAGTAA CCATGCATCA TCAGGAGTAC GGATAAAATG CTTGATGGTC GGAAGAGGCA 
     1141 TAAATTCCGT CAGCCAGTTT AGTCTGACCA TCTCATCTGT AACATCATTG GCAACGCTAC 
     1201 CTTTGCCATG TTTCAGAAAC AACTCTGGCG CATCGGGCTT CCCATACAAT CGATAGATTG 
     1261 TCGCACCTGA TTGCCCGACA TTATCGCGAG CCCATTTATA CCCATATAAA TCAGCATCCA 
     1321 TGTTGGAATT TAATCGCGGC CTAGAGCAAG ACGTTTCCCG TTGAATATGG CTCATAACAC 
     1381 CCCTTGTATT ACTGTTTATG TAAGCAGACA GTTTTATTGT TCATGACCAA AATCCCTTAA 
     1441 CGTGAGTTTT CGTTCCACTG AGCGTCAGAC CCCGTAGAAA AGATCAAAGG ATCTTCTTGA 
     1501 GATCCTTTTT TTCTGCGCGT AATCTGCTGC TTGCAAACAA AAAAACCACC GCTACCAGCG 
     1561 GTGGTTTGTT TGCCGGATCA AGAGCTACCA ACTCTTTTTC CGAAGGTAAC TGGCTTCAGC 
     1621 AGAGCGCAGA TACCAAATAC TGTCCTTCTA GTGTAGCCGT AGTTAGGCCA CCACTTCAAG 
     1681 AACTCTGTAG CACCGCCTAC ATACCTCGCT CTGCTAATCC TGTTACCAGT GGCTGCTGCC 
     1741 AGTGGCGATA AGTCGTGTCT TACCGGGTTG GACTCAAGAC GATAGTTACC GGATAAGGCG 
     1801 CAGCGGTCGG GCTGAACGGG GGGTTCGTGC ACACAGCCCA GCTTGGAGCG AACGACCTAC 
     1861 ACCGAACTGA GATACCTACA GCGTGAGCTA TGAGAAAGCG CCACGCTTCC CGAAGGGAGA 
     1921 AAGGCGGACA GGTATCCGGT AAGCGGCAGG GTCGGAACAG GAGAGCGCAC GAGGGAGCTT 
     1981 CCAGGGGGAA ACGCCTGGTA TCTTTATAGT CCTGTCGGGT TTCGCCACCT CTGACTTGAG 
     2041 CGTCGATTTT TGTGATGCTC GTCAGGGGGG CGGAGCCTAT GGAAAAACGC CAGCAACGCG 
     2101 GCCTTTTTAC GGTTCCTGGC CTTTTGCTGG CCTTTTGCTC ACATGTTCTT TCCTGCGTTA 
     2161 TCCCCTGATT CTGTGGATAA CCGTATTACC GCCTTTGAGT GAGCTGATAC CGCTCGCCGC 
     2221 AGCCGAACGA CCGAGCGCAG CGAGTCAGTG AGCGAGGAAG CGGAAGAGCG CCTGATGCGG 
     2281 TATTTTCTCC TTACGCATCT GTGCGGTATT TCACACCGCA TATATGGTGC ACTCTCAGTA 
     2341 CAATCTGCTC TGATGCCGCA TAGTTAAGCC AGTATACACT CCGCTATCGC TACGTGACTG 
     2401 GGTCATGGCT GCGCCCCGAC ACCCGCCAAC ACCCGCTGAC GCGCCCTGAC GGGCTTGTCT 
     2461 GCTCCCGGCA TCCGCTTACA GACAAGCTGT GACCGTCTCC GGGAGCTGCA TGTGTCAGAG 
     2521 GTTTTCACCG TCATCACCGA AACGCGCGAG GCAGCTGCGG TAAAGCTCAT CAGCGTGGTC 
     2581 GTGAAGCGAT TCACAGATGT CTGCCTGTTC ATCCGCGTCC AGCTCGTTGA GTTTCTCCAG 
     2641 AAGCGTTAAT GTCTGGCTTC TGATAAAGCG GGCCATGTTA AGGGCGGTTT TTTCCTGTTT 
     2701 GGTCACTGAT GCCTCCGTGT AAGGGGGATT TCTGTTCATG GGGGTAATGA TACCGATGAA 
     2761 ACGAGAGAGG ATGCTCACGA TACGGGTTAC TGATGATGAA CATGCCCGGT TACTGGAACG 
     2821 TTGTGAGGGT AAACAACTGG CGGTATGGAT GCGGCGGGAC CAGAGAAAAA TCACTCAGGG 
     2881 TCAATGCCAG CGCTTCGTTA ATACAGATGT AGGTGTTCCA CAGGGTAGCC AGCAGCATCC 
     2941 TGCGATGCAG ATCCGGAACA TAATGGTGCA GGGCGCTGAC TTCCGCGTTT CCAGACTTTA 
     3001 CGAAACACGG AAACCGAAGA CCATTCATGT TGTTGCTCAG GTCGCAGACG TTTTGCAGCA 
     3061 GCAGTCGCTT CACGTTCGCT CGCGTATCGG TGATTCATTC TGCTAACCAG TAAGGCAACC 
     3121 CCGCCAGCCT AGCCGGGTCC TCAACGACAG GAGCACGATC ATGCGCACCC GTGGGGCCGC 
     3181 CATGCCGGCG ATAATGGCCT GCTTCTCGCC GAAACGTTTG GTGGCGGGAC CAGTGACGAA 
     3241 GGCTTGAGCG AGGGCGTGCA AGATTCCGAA TACCGCAAGC GACAGGCCGA TCATCGTCGC 
     3301 GCTCCAGCGA AAGCGGTCCT CGCCGAAAAT GACCCAGAGC GCTGCCGGCA CCTGTCCTAC 
     3361 GAGTTGCATG ATAAAGAAGA CAGTCATAAG TGCGGCGACG ATAGTCATGC CCCGCGCCCA 
     3421 CCGGAAGGAG CTGACTGGGT TGAAGGCTCT CAAGGGCATC GGTCGAGATC CCGGTGCCTA 
     3481 ATGAGTGAGC TAACTTACAT TAATTGCGTT GCGCTCACTG CCCGCTTTCC AGTCGGGAAA 
     3541 CCTGTCGTGC CAGCTGCATT AATGAATCGG CCAACGCGCG GGGAGAGGCG GTTTGCGTAT 
     3601 TGGGCGCCAG GGTGGTTTTT CTTTTCACCA GTGAGACGGG CAACAGCTGA TTGCCCTTCA 
     3661 CCGCCTGGCC CTGAGAGAGT TGCAGCAAGC GGTCCACGCT GGTTTGCCCC AGCAGGCGAA 
     3721 AATCCTGTTT GATGGTGGTT AACGGCGGGA TATAACATGA GCTGTCTTCG GTATCGTCGT 
     3781 ATCCCACTAC CGAGATATCC GCACCAACGC GCAGCCCGGA CTCGGTAATG GCGCGCATTG 
     3841 CGCCCAGCGC CATCTGATCG TTGGCAACCA GCATCGCAGT GGGAACGATG CCCTCATTCA 
     3901 GCATTTGCAT GGTTTGTTGA AAACCGGACA TGGCACTCCA GTCGCCTTCC CGTTCCGCTA 
     3961 TCGGCTGAAT TTGATTGCGA GTGAGATATT TATGCCAGCC AGCCAGACGC AGACGCGCCG 
     4021 AGACAGAACT TAATGGGCCC GCTAACAGCG CGATTTGCTG GTGACCCAAT GCGACCAGAT 
     4081 GCTCCACGCC CAGTCGCGTA CCGTCTTCAT GGGAGAAAAT AATACTGTTG ATGGGTGTCT 
     4141 GGTCAGAGAC ATCAAGAAAT AACGCCGGAA CATTAGTGCA GGCAGCTTCC ACAGCAATGG 
     4201 CATCCTGGTC ATCCAGCGGA TAGTTAATGA TCAGCCCACT GACGCGTTGC GCGAGAAGAT 
     4261 TGTGCACCGC CGCTTTACAG GCTTCGACGC CGCTTCGTTC TACCATCGAC ACCACCACGC 
     4321 TGGCACCCAG TTGATCGGCG CGAGATTTAA TCGCCGCGAC AATTTGCGAC GGCGCGTGCA 
     4381 GGGCCAGACT GGAGGTGGCA ACGCCAATCA GCAACGACTG TTTGCCCGCC AGTTGTTGTG 
     4441 CCACGCGGTT GGGAATGTAA TTCAGCTCCG CCATCGCCGC TTCCACTTTT TCCCGCGTTT 
     4501 TCGCAGAAAC GTGGCTGGCC TGGTTCACCA CGCGGGAAAC GGTCTGATAA GAGACACCGG 
     4561 CATACTCTGC GACATCGTAT AACGTTACTG GTTTCACATT CACCACCCTG AATTGACTCT 
     4621 CTTCCGGGCG CTATCATGCC ATACCGCGAA AGGTTTTGCG CCATTCGATG GTGTCCGGGA 
     4681 TCTCGACGCT CTCCCTTATG CGACTCCTGC ATTAGGAAGC AGCCCAGTAG TAGGTTGAGG 
     4741 CCGTTGAGCA CCGCCGCCGC AAGGAATGGT GCATGCAAGG AGATGGCGCC CAACAGTCCC 
     4801 CCGGCCACGG GGCCTGCCAC CATACCCACG CCGAAACAAG CGCTCATGAG CCCGAAGTGG 
     4861 CGAGCCCGAT CTTCCCCATC GGTGATGTCG GCGATATAGG CGCCAGCAAC CGCACCTGTG 
     4921 GCGCCGGTGA TGCCGGCCAC GATGCGTCCG GCGTAGAGGA TCGAGATCTC GATCCCGCGA 
     4981 AATTAATACG ACTCACTATA GGGGAATTGT GAGCGGATAA CAATTCCCCT CTAGAAATAA 
     5041 TTTTGTTTAA CTTTAAGAAG GAGATATACA TATGAAATAC CTGCTGCCGA CCGCTGCTGC 
     5101 TGGTCTGCTG CTCCTCGCTG CCCAGCCGGC CATGGCCCAG GTGCAGCTGC AGGCGGCCGC 
     5161 ACTGGTTCCG CGTGGTTCCA TCGACACCTG GGTTTAATAA AAGCTTTAAT AAGTCGAGCA 
     5221 CCACCACCAC CACCACTGAG ATCCGGCTGC TAACAAAGCC CGAAAGGAAG CTGAGTTGGC 
     5281 TGCTGCCACC GCTGAGCAAT AACTAGCATA ACCCCTTGGG GCCTCTAAAC GGGTCTTGAG 
     5341 GGGTTTTTTG CTGAAAGGAG GAACTATATC CGGAT
//
